>Addgene plasmid #245227 | pEF myc-SHP2(E76K) | addgene full sequence | sequence record 488328 | Addgene NGS Result
GACGGATCGGGAGATCTCCCGATCCCCTATGGTGCACTCTCAGTACAATCTGCTCTGATGCCGCATAGTT
AAGCCAGTATCTGCTCCCTGCTTGTGTGTTGGAGGTCGCTGAGTAGTGCGCGAGCAAAATTTAAGCTACA
ACAAGGCAAGGCTTGACCGACAATTGCATGAAGAATCTGCTTAGGGTTAGGCGTTTTGCGCTGCTTCGCG
ATGTACGGGCCAGATATACGCGTTGACATTGATTATTGACTAGGCTTTTGCAAAAAGCTTTGCAAAGATG
GATAAAGTTTTAAACAGAGAGGAATCTTTGCAGCTAATGGACCTTCTAGGTCTTGAAAGGAGTGGGAATT
GGCTCCGGTGCCCGTCAGTGGGCAGAGCGCACATCGCCCACAGTCCCCGAGAAGTTGGGGGGAGGGGTCG
GCAATTGAACCGGTGCCTAGAGAAGGTGGCGCGGGGTAAACTGGGAAAGTGATGTCGTGTACTGGCTCCG
CCTTTTTCCCGAGGGTGGGGGAGAACCGTATATAAGTGCAGTAGTCGCCGTGAACGTTCTTTTTCGCAAC
GGGTTTGCCGCCAGAACACAGGTAAGTGCCGTGTGTGGTTCCCGCGGGCCTGGCCTCTTTACGGGTTATG
GCCCTTGCGTGCCTTGAATTACTTCCACCTGGCTGCAGTACGTGATTCTTGATCCCGAGCTTCGGGTTGG
AAGTGGGTGGGAGAGTTCGAGGCCTTGCGCTTAAGGAGCCCCTTCGCCTCGTGCTTGAGTTGAGGCCTGG
CCTGGGCGCTGGGGCCGCCGCGTGCGAATCTGGTGGCACCTTCGCGCCTGTCTCGCTGCTTTCGATAAGT
CTCTAGCCATTTAAAATTTTTGATGACCTGCTGCGACGCTTTTTTTCTGGCAAGATAGTCTTGTAAATGC
GGGCCAAGATCTGCACACTGGTATTTCGGTTTTTGGGGCCGCGGGCGGCGACGGGGCCCGTGCGTCCCAG
CGCACATGTTCGGCGAGGCGGGGCCTGCGAGCGCGGCCACCGAGAATCGGACGGGGGTAGTCTCAAGCTG
GCCGGCCTGCTCTGGTGCCTGGCCTCGCGCCGCCGTGTATCGCCCCGCCCTGGGCGGCAAGGCTGGCCCG
GTCGGCACCAGTTGCGTGAGCGGAAAGATGGCCGCTTCCCGGCCCTGCTGCAGGGAGCTCAAAATGGAGG
ACGCGGCGCTCGGGAGAGCGGGCGGGTGAGTCACCCACACAAAGGAAAAGGGCCTTTCCGTCCTCAGCCG
TCGCTTCATGTGACTCCACGGAGTACCGGGCGCCGTCCAGGCACCTCGATTAGTTCTCGAGCTTTTGGAG
TACGTCGTCTTTAGGTTGGGGGGAGGGGTTTTATGCGATGGAGTTTCCCCACACTGAGTGGGTGGAGACT
GAAGTTAGGCCAGCTTGGCACTTGATGTAATTCTCCTTGGAATTTGCCCTTTTTGAGTTTGGATCTTGGT
TCATTCTCAAGCCTCAGACAGTGGTTCAAAGTTTTTTTCTTCCATTTCAGGTGTCGTGAGGAATTAGCTT
GGTACTAATACGACTCACTATAGGGAGACCCAAGCTGGCTAGGTAAGCTTGGTACCGAGCTCGGATCCAC
TAGTCCAGTGTGGTGGAATTCTGCAGATATCCAGCACAGTGGCGGCCGCTCGAGTCTAGAGGGCCCTTCA
CCATGGAACAAAAACTCATCTCAGAAGAGGATCTGGGAGGGCAGTCTGGGCAGATGACATCGCGGAGATG
GTTTCACCCAAATATCACTGGTGTGGAGGCAGAAAACCTACTGTTGACAAGAGGAGTTGATGGCAGTTTT
TTGGCAAGGCCTAGTAAAAGTAACCCTGGAGACTTCACACTTTCCGTTAGAAGAAATGGAGCTGTCACCC
ACATCAAGATTCAGAACACTGGTGATTACTATGACCTGTATGGAGGGGAGAAATTTGCCACTTTGGCTAA
GTTGGTCCAGTATTACATGGAACATCACGGGCAATTAAAAGAGAAGAATGGAGATGTCATTGAGCTTAAA
TATCCTCTGAACTGTGCAGATCCTACCTCTGAAAGGTGGTTTCATGGACATCTCTCTGGGAAAGAAGCAG
AGAAATTATTAACTGAAAAAGGAAAACATGGTAGTTTTCTTGTACGAGAGAGCCAGAGCCACCCTGGAGA
TTTTGTTCTTTCTGTGCGCACTGGTGATGACAAAGGGGAGAGCAATGACGGCAAGTCTAAAGTGACCCAT
GTTATGATTCGCTGTCAGGAACTGAAATACGACGTTGGTGGAGGAGAACGGTTTGATTCTTTGACAGATC
TTGTGGAACATTATAAGAAGAATCCTATGGTGGAAACATTGGGTACAGTACTACAACTCAAGCAGCCCCT
TAACACGACTCGTATAAATGCTGCTGAAATAGAAAGCAGAGTTCGAGAACTAAGCAAATTAGCTGAGACC
ACAGATAAAGTCAAACAAGGCTTTTGGGAAGAATTTGAGACACTACAACAACAGGAGTGCAAACTTCTCT
ACAGCCGAAAAGAGGGTCAAAGGCAAGAAAACAAAAACAAAAATAGATATAAAAACATCCTGCCCTTTGA
TCATACCAGGGTTGTCCTACACGATGGTGATCCCAATGAGCCTGTTTCAGATTACATCAATGCAAATATC
ATCATGCCTGAATTTGAAACCAAGTGCAACAATTCAAAGCCCAAAAAGAGTTACATTGCCACACAAGGCT
GCCTGCAAAACACGGTGAATGACTTTTGGCGGATGGTGTTCCAAGAAAACTCCCGAGTGATTGTCATGAC
AACGAAAGAAGTGGAGAGAGGAAAGAGTAAATGTGTCAAATACTGGCCTGATGAGTATGCTCTAAAAGAA
TATGGCGTCATGCGTGTTAGGAACGTCAAAGAAAGCGCCGCTCATGACTATACGCTAAGAGAACTTAAAC
TTTCAAAGGTTGGACAAGGGAATACGGAGAGAACGGTCTGGCAATACCACTTTCGGACCTGGCCGGACCA
CGGCGTGCCCAGCGACCCTGGGGGCGTGCTGGACTTCCTGGAGGAGGTGCACCATAAGCAGGAGAGCATC
ATGGATGCAGGGCCGGTCGTGGTGCACTGCAGTGCTGGAATTGGCCGGACAGGGACGTTCATTGTGATTG
ATATTCTTATTGACATCATCAGAGAGAAAGGTGTTGACTGCGATATTGACGTTCCCAAAACCATCCAGAT
GGTGCGGTCTCAGAGGTCAGGGATGGTCCAGACAGAAGCACAGTACCGATTTATCTATATGGCGGTCCAG
CATTATATTGAAACACTACAGCGCAGGATTGAAGAAGAGCAGAAAAGCAAGAGGAAAGGGCACGAATATA
CAAATATTAAGTATTCTCTAGCGGACCAGACGAGTGGAGATCAGAGCCCTCTCCCGCCTTGTACTCCAAC
GCCACCCTGTGCAGAAATGAGAGAAGACAGTGCTAGAGTCTATGAAAACGTGGGCCTGATGCAACAGCAG
AAAAGTTTCAGATAGGTTTAAACCCGCTGATCAGCCTCGACTGTGCCTTCTAGTTGCCAGCCATCTGTTG
TTTGCCCCTCCCCCGTGCCTTCCTTGACCCTGGAAGGTGCCACTCCCACTGTCCTTTCCTAATAAAATGA
GGAAATTGCATCGCATTGTCTGAGTAGGTGTCATTCTATTCTGGGGGGTGGGGTGGGGCAGGACAGCAAG
GGGGAGGATTGGGAAGACAATAGCAGGCATGCTGGGGATGCGGTGGGCTCTATGGCTTCTGAGGCGGAAA
GAACCAGCTGGGGCTCTAGGGGGTATCCCC
[124 nt withheld, positions 3811-3934]
C
[91 nt withheld, positions 3936-4026]
A
[49 nt withheld, positions 4028-4076]
CCTTTGACGTTGGAGTCCACGTTCTTT
[37 nt withheld, positions 4104-4140]
ACCCTATCTCGGTCTATTCTTTTGATTTATAAGGGATTTTGCCGATTTCGGCCTATTGGTTAAAAAATGA
GCTGATTTAACAAAAATTTAACGCGAATTAATTCTGTGGAATGTGTGTCAGTTAGGGTGTGGAAAGTCCC
CAGGCTCCCCAGCAGGCAGAAGTATGCAAAGCATGCATCTCAATTAGTCAGCAACCAGGTGTGGAAAGTC
CCCAGGCTCCCCAGCAGGCAGAAGTATGCAAAGCATGCATCTCAATTAGTCAGCAACCATAGTCCCGCCC
CTAACTCCGCCCATCCCGCCCCTAACTCCGCCCAGTTCCGCCCATTCTCCGCCCCATGGCTGACTAATTT
TTTTTATTTATGCAGAGGCCGAGGCCGCCTCTGCCTCTGAGCTATTCCAGAAGTAGTGAGGAGGCTTTTT
TGGAGGCCTAGGCTTTTGCAAAAAGCTCCCGGGAGCTTGTATATCCATTTTCGGATCTGATCAGCACGTG
TTGACAATTAATCATCGGCATAGTATATCGGCATAGTATAATACGACAAGGTGAGGAACTAAACCATGGC
CAAGCCTTTGTCTCAAGAAGAATCCACCCTCATTGAAAGAGCAACGGCTACAATCAACAGCATCCCCATC
TCTGAAGACTACAGCGTCGCCAGCGCAGCTCTCTCTAGCGACGGCCGCATCTTCACTGGTGTCAATGTAT
ATCATTTTACTGGGGGACCTTGTGCAGAACTCGTGGTGCTGGGCACTGCTGCTGCTGCGGCAGCTGGCAA
CCTGACTTGTATCGTCGCGATCGGAAATGAGAACAGGGGCATCTTGAGCCCCTGCGGACGGTGCCGACAG
GTGCTTCTCGATCTGCATCCTGGGATCAAAGCCATAGTGAAGGACAGTGATGGACAGCCGACGGCAGTTG
GGATTCGTGAATTGCTGCCCTCTGGTTATGTGTGGGAGGGCTAAGCACTTCGTGGCCGAGGAGCAGGACT
GACACGTGCTACGAGATTTCGATTCCACCGCCGCCTTCTATGAAAGGTTGGGCTTCGGAATCGTTTTCCG
GGACGCCGGCTGGATGATCCTCCAGCGCGGGGATCTCATGCTGGAGTTCTTCGCCCACCCCAACTTGTTT
ATTGCAGCTTATAATGGTTACAAATAAAGCAATAGCATCACAAATTTCACAAATAAAGCATTTTTTTCAC
TGCATTCTAGTTGTGGTTTGTCCAAACTCATCAATGTATCTTATCATGTCTGTATACCGTCGACCTCTAG
CTAGAGCTTGGCGTAATCATGGTCATAGCTGTTTCCTGTGTGAAATTGTTATCCGCTCACAATTCCACAC
AACATACGAGCCGGAAGCATAAAGTGTAAAGCCTGGGGTGCCTAATGAGTGAGCTAACTCACATTAATTG
CGTTGCGCTCACTGCCCGCTTTCCAGTCGGGAAACCTGTCGTGCCAGCTGCATTAATGAATCGGCCAACG
CGCGGGGAGAGGCGGTTTGCGTATTGGGCGCTCTTCCGCTTCCTCGCTCACTGACTCGCTGCGCTCGGTC
GTTCGGCTGCGGCGAGCGGTATCAGCTCACTCAAAGGCGGTAATACGGTTATCCACAGAATCAGGGGATA
ACGCAGGAAAGAACATGTGAGCAAAAGGCCAGGAACCGTAAAAAGGCCGCGTTGCTGGCGTTTTTCCATA
GGCTCCGCCCCCCTGACGAGCATCACAAAAATCGACGCTCAAGTCAGAGGTGGCGAAACCCGACAGGACT
ATAAAGATACCAGGCGTTTCCCCCTGGAAGCTCCCTCGTGCGCTCTCCTGTTCCGACCCTGCCGCTTACC
GGATACCTGTCCGCCTTTCTCCCTTCGGGAAGCGTGGCGCTTTCTCATAGCTCACGCTGTAGGTATCTCA
GTTCGGTGTAGGTCGTTCGCTCCAAGCTGGGCTGTGTGCACGAACCCCCCGTTCAGCCCGACCGCTGCGC
CTTATCCGGTAACTATCGTCTTGAGTCCAACCCGGTAAGACACGACTTATCGCCACTGGCAGCAGCCACT
GGTAACAGGATTAGCAGAGCGAGGTATGTAGGCGGTGCTACAGAGTTCTTGAAGTGGTGGCCTAACTACG
GCTACACTAGAAGAACAGTATTTGGTATCTGCGCTCTGCTGAAGCCAGTTACCTTCGGAAAAAGAGTTGG
TAGCTCTTGATCCGGCAAACAAACCACCGCTGGTAGCGGTGGTTTTTTTGTTTGCAAGCAGCAGATTACG
CGCAGAAAAAAAGGATCTCAAGAAGATCCTTTGATCTTTTCTACGGGGTCTGACGCTCAGTGGAACGAAA
ACTCACGTTAAGGGATTTTGGTCATGAGATTATCAAAAAGGATCTTCACCTAGATCCTTTTAAATTAAAA
ATGAAGTTTTAAATCAATCTAAAGTATATATGAGTAAACTTGGTCTGACAGTTACCAATGCTTAATCAGT
GAGGCACCTATCTCAGCGATCTGTCTATTTCGTTCATCCATAGTTGCCTGACTCCCCGTCGTGTAGATAA
CTACGATACGGGAGGGCTTACCATCTGGCCCCAGTGCTGCAATGATACCGCGAGACCCACGCTCACCGGC
TCCAGATTTATCAGCAATAAACCAGCCAGCCGGAAGGGCCGAGCGCAGAAGTGGTCCTGCAACTTTATCC
GCCTCCATCCAGTCTATTAATTGTTGCCGGGAAGCTAGAGTAAGTAGTTCGCCAGTTAATAGTTTGCGCA
ACGTTGTTGCCATTGCTACAGGCATCGTGGTGTCACGCTCGTCGTTTGGTATGGCTTCATTCAGCTCCGG
TTCCCAACGATCAAGGCGAGTTACATGATCCCCCATGTTGTGCAAAAAAGCGGTTAGCTCCTTCGGTCCT
CCGATCGTTGTCAGAAGTAAGTTGGCCGCAGTGTTATCACTCATGGTTATGGCAGCACTGCATAATTCTC
TTACTGTCATGCCATCCGTAAGATGCTTTTCTGTGACTGGTGAGTACTCAACCAAGTCATTCTGAGAATA
GTGTATGCGGCGACCGAGTTGCTCTTGCCCGGCGTCAATACGGGATAATACCGCGCCACATAGCAGAACT
TTAAAAGTGCTCATCATTGGAAAACGTTCTTCGGGGCGAAAACTCTCAAGGATCTTACCGCTGTTGAGAT
CCAGTTCGATGTAACCCACTCGTGCACCCAACTGATCTTCAGCATCTTTTACTTTCACCAGCGTTTCTGG
GTGAGCAAAAACAGGAAGGCAAAATGCCGCAAAAAAGGGAATAAGGGCGACACGGAAATGTTGAATACTC
ATACTCTTCCTTTTTCAATATTATTGAAGCATTTATCAGGGTTATTGTCTCATGAGCGGATACATATTTG
AATGTATTTAGAAAAATAAACAAATAGGGGTTCCGCGCACATTTCCCCGAAAAGTGCCACCTGACGTC
Features (pLannotate 1.2.2; 22 found; start..end, strand, type, name):
     28..80      -  misc_feature   bom (fragment): basis of mobility region from pBR322
    235..253     +  enhancer       CMV enhancer (fragment): human cytomegalovirus immediate early enhancer
    278..344     +  CDS            small t antigen (fragment): SV40 (simian virus 40) small t antigen
    351..1529    +  promoter       EF-1α promoter: strong constitutive promoter for human elongation factor EF-1α
   1546..1564    +  promoter       T7 promoter: promoter for bacteriophage T7 RNA polymerase
   1734..3512    +  CDS            PTPN11: PTN11_HUMAN - Also known as PTP2C, SHPTP2. Experimental evidence at protein level: Swiss-Prot protein existence level 1. Acts downstream of various receptor and cytoplasmic protein tyrosine kinases to participate in the signal transduction from the cell surface to the nucleus (PubMed:10655584, PubMed:18559669, PubMed:18829466, PubMed:26742426, PubMed:28074573). Positively regulates MAPK signal transduction pathway (PubMed:28074573). Dephosphorylates GAB1, ARHGAP35 and EGFR (PubMed:28074573). Dephosphorylates ROCK2 at 'Tyr-722' resulting in stimulation of its RhoA binding activity (PubMed:18559
   3541..3765    +  polyA_signal   bGH poly(A) signal: bovine growth hormone polyadenylation signal
   3769..3790    +  promoter       SV40 promoter (fragment): SV40 enhancer and early promoter
   3811..4239    +  rep_origin     f1 ori (sequence partly withheld): f1 bacteriophage origin of replication; arrow indicates direction of (+) strand synthesis
   4253..4582    +  promoter       SV40 promoter: SV40 enhancer and early promoter
   4630..4677    +  promoter       EM7 promoter: synthetic bacterial promoter&nbsp
   4696..5094    +  CDS            BSD: blasticidin S deaminase; Aspergillus terreus BSD; confers resistance to blasticidin
   5095..5122    +  CDS            BleoR (fragment): antibiotic-binding protein; Sh ble from Streptoalloteichus hindustanus; confers resistance to bleomycin, phleomycin, and Zeocin™
   5132..5257    +  CDS            ble (fragment): BLE_KLEPN - Experimental evidence at protein level: Swiss-Prot protein existence level 1. Binding protein with a strong affinity to the bleomycin family of antibiotics. Binds to CL990; an antimitotic-antibiotic compound. From Klebsiella pneumoniae.
   5252..5373    +  polyA_signal   SV40 poly(A) signal: SV40 polyadenylation signal
   5446..5462    -  protein_bind   lac operator: The lac repressor binds to the lac operator to inhibit transcription in E. coli. This inhibition can be relieved by adding lactose or isopropyl-β-D-thiogalactopyranoside (IPTG). lac repressor encoded by lacI
   5470..5500    -  promoter       lac promoter: promoter for the E. coli lac operon
   5515..5536    -  protein_bind   CAP binding site: CAP binding activates transcription in the presence of cAMP. E. coli catabolite activator protein
   5549..5641    -  CDS            lacI (fragment): lac repressor; lacI; The lac repressor binds to the lac operator to inhibit transcription in E. coli. This inhibition can be relieved by adding lactose or isopropyl-β-D-thiogalactopyranoside (IPTG).
   5813..6401    -  rep_origin     ori: high-copy-number ColE1/pMB1/pBR322/pUC origin of replication
   6572..7432    -  CDS            AmpR: β-lactamase; bla; confers resistance to ampicillin, carbenicillin, and related antibiotics
   7433..7537    -  promoter       AmpR promoter: bla
