[The description below was written by a language model from this plasmid's Addgene catalogue record and pLannotate feature annotations shown in this document.]
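Description:
pEF myc-SHP2(E76K) is a 7,568 nt mammalian expression plasmid built on a pEF backbone for producing the full-length human tyrosine phosphatase SHP2 (encoded by PTPN11) with an N-terminal myc epitope tag and the E76K substitution. In bacteria it is maintained through a high-copy ColE1/pUC-type origin and selected with ampicillin via the β-lactamase gene and its native promoter. An f1 origin is also present, which in principle allows single-stranded DNA production.

The PTPN11 coding sequence is driven by the strong constitutive human EF-1α promoter and terminated by the bovine growth hormone polyadenylation signal. A T7 promoter sits between the EF-1α promoter and the insert, where it can serve for in vitro transcription or as a sequencing primer site. The myc tag is listed in the catalogue entry but was not separately annotated in the feature table; it presumably lies in the interval between the T7 promoter and the start of the annotated PTPN11 CDS. A second cassette places the blasticidin S deaminase gene under tandem SV40 early and bacterial EM7 promoters, followed by an SV40 poly(A) signal, so blasticidin could be used to select stably transfected mammalian cells. Short annotated fragments (bleomycin-resistance sequences, lacI, lac promoter/operator, CMV enhancer, SV40 small t antigen, bom) appear to be backbone remnants rather than functional units.

The stated purpose is mammalian expression of myc-tagged full-length SHP2, with the tag allowing detection or immunoprecipitation. It was deposited with a study of how pathogenic SHP2 mutations alter regulatory-domain interaction specificity. The record does not describe the specific effect of E76K.
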