Addgene plasmid #245227: pEF myc-SHP2(E76K)
Purpose: Mammalian expression of myc-tagged full-length SHP2
Depositing lab: Neel Shah. Depositing organization: Columbia University. Publication: The pathogenic T42A mutation in SHP2 rewires the interaction specificity of its N-terminal regulatory domain. van Vlimmeren AE, Voleti R, Chartier CA, Jiang Z, Karandur D, Humphries PA, Lo WL, Shah NH. Proc Natl Acad Sci U S A. 2024 Jul 23;121(30):e2407159121. doi: 10.1073/pnas.2407159121. Epub 2024 Jul 16. PubMed 39012820.
Backbone
  Vector backbone: pEF
  Vector type: Mammalian Expression
Growth in bacteria
  Bacterial resistance: Ampicillin, 100 μg/mL
  Growth temperature: 37°C
  Growth strain: DH5alpha
  Copy number: High Copy
Gene/Insert
  Gene/Insert name: SHP2 full-length
  Species: H. sapiens (human)
  Mutation: E76K
  Tag / fusion protein: myc (N terminal on insert)
  Cloning method: Gibson Cloning
Terms and licenses: Academic/Nonprofit Terms; Industry Terms: Not Available to Industry
How to cite: pEF myc-SHP2(E76K) was a gift from Neel Shah (Addgene plasmid # 245227 ; http://n2t.net/addgene:245227 ; RRID:Addgene_245227)
